>Addgene plasmid #112872 | pJY-RpABE | addgene full sequence | sequence record 221761 | Addgene NGS Result
GAATAAAACATCTTCATTCTTAAGATATGAAGATAATCTTCAAAAGGCCCCTGGGAATCTGAAAGAAGAG
AAGCAGGCCCATTTATATGGGAAAGAACAATAGTATTTCTTATATAGGCCCATTTAAGTTGAAAACAATC
TTCAAAAGTCCCACATCGCTTAGATAAGAAAACGAAGCTGAGTTTATATACAGCTAGAGTCGAAGTAGTG
ATTGAAATGCAGGTGATGACTCACCTGCATAAGTTTTAGAGCTAGAAATAGCAAGTTAAAATAAGGCTAG
TCCGTTATCAACTTGAAAAAGTGGCACCGAGTCGGTGCTTTTTTTTTTTGCGGCCGCGATCCCTCAACTT
TTGATTCGCTATTTGCAGTGCACCTGTGGCGTTCATCACATCTTTTGTGACACTGTTTGCACTGGTCATT
GCTATTACAAAGGACCTTCCTGATGTTGAAGGAGATCGAAAGTAAGTAACTGCACGCATAACCATTTTCT
TTCCGCTCTTTGGCTCAATCCATTTGACAGTCAAAGACAATGTTTAACCAGCTCCGTTTGATATATTGTC
TTTATGTGTTTGTTCAAGCATGTTTAGTTAATCATGCCTTTGATTGATCTTGAATAGGTTCCAAATATCA
ACCCTGGCAACAAAACTTGGAGTGAGAAACATTGCATTCCTCGGTTCTGGACTTCTGCTAGTAAATTATG
TTTCAGCCATATCACTAGCTTTCTACATGCCTCAGGTGAATTCATCTATTTCCGTCTTAACTATTTCGGT
TAATTAAAGCACGAACACCATTACTGCATGTAGAAGCTTGATAAACTATCGCCACCAATTTATTTTTGTT
GCGATATTGTTACTTTCCTCAGTATGCAGCTTTGAAAAGACCAACCCTCTTATCCTTTAACAATGAACAG
GTTTTTAGAGGTAGCTTGATGATTCCTGCACATGTGATCTTGGCTTCAGGCTTAATTTTCCAGGTAAAGC
ATTATGAGATACTCTTATATCTCTTACATACTTTTGAGATAATGCACAAGAACTTCATAACTATATGCTT
TAGTTTCTGCATTTGACACTGCCAAATTCATTAATCTCTAATATCTTTGTTGTTGATCTTTGGTAGACAT
GGGTACTAGAAAAAGCAAACTACACCAAGGTAAAATACTTTTGTACAAACATAAACTCGTTATCACGGAA
CATCAATGGAGTGTATATCTAACGGAGTGTAGAAACATTTGATTATTGCAGGAAGCTATCTCAGGATATT
ATCGGTTTATATGGAATCTCTTCTACGCAGAGTATCTGTTATTCCCCTTCCTCTAGCTTTCAATTTCATG
GTGAGGATATGCAGTTTTCTTTGTATATCATTCTTCTTCTTCTTTGTAGCTTGGAGTCAAAATCGGTTCC
TTCATGTACATACATCAAGGATATGTCCTTCTGAATTTTTATATCTTGCAATAAAAATGCTTGTACCAAT
TGAAACACCAGCTTTTTGAGTTCTATGATCACTGACTTGGTTCTAACCAAAAAAAAAAAATGTTTAATTT
ACATATCTAAAAGTAGGTTTAGGGAAACCTAAACAGTAAAATATTTGTATATTATTCGAATTTCACTCAT
CATAAAAACTTAAATTGCACCATAAAATTTTGTTTTACTATTAATGATGTAATTTGTGTAACTTAAGATA
AAAATAATATTCCGTAAGTTAACCGGCTAAAACCACGTATAAACCAGGGAACCTGTTAAACCGGTTCTTT
ACTGGATAAAGAAATGAAAGCCCATGTAGACAGCTCCATTAGAGCCCAAACCCTAAATTTCTCATCTATA
TAAAAGGAGTGACATTAGGGTTTTTGTTCGTCCTCTTAAAGCTTCTCGTTTTCTCTGCCGTCTCTCTCAT
TCGCGCGACGCAAACGATCTTCAGGTGATCTTCTTTCTCCAAATCCTCTCTCATAACTCTGATTTCGTAC
TTGTGTATTTGAGCTCACGCTCTGTTTCTCTCACCACAGCCCCATGATGAGCGAGGTCGAGTTTAGCCAT
GAATACTGGATGAGACATGCTCTTACTTTAGCGAAACGTGCGTGGGACGAGAGAGAGGTTCCGGTGGGCG
CGGTGTTAGTACACAATAACAGGGTTATCGGCGAAGGGTGGAACAGGCCTATTGGCAGGCACGATCCGAC
TGCACATGCGGAGATCATGGCGCTACGACAGGGGGGGCTCGTCATGCAGAATTATCGATTGATAGACGCC
ACGCTGTACGTCACTCTGGAACCATGCGTAATGTGTGCAGGAGCGATGATCCACTCTAGAATTGGAAGAG
TAGTCTTCGGCGCGAGGGATGCAAAGACCGGGGCGGCGGGGTCCCTAATGGACGTGCTTCACCACCCTGG
CATGAACCATAGAGTGGAGATCACCGAGGGCATACTTGCTGATGAATGTGCAGCACTTCTATCCGATTTC
TTTCGAATGAGAAGGCAGGAAATTAAAGCCCAGAAGAAGGCTCAATCTAGTACAGACTCTGGAGGGTCCA
GTGGCGGCTCATCCGGGAGCGAAACACCAGGGACGTCAGAATCCGCTACGCCCGAATCTAGTGGTGGCTC
CAGCGGAGGAAGTAGTGAGGTGGAGTTCTCTCACGAATACTGGATGCGACATGCTCTAACGCTAGCAAAA
CGAGCGAGGGATGAACGAGAGGTTCCTGTAGGAGCAGTGTTGGTTCTGAACAACAGAGTTATTGGTGAAG
GTTGGAATCGTGCTATTGGGCTTCACGACCCAACAGCCCATGCCGAAATAATGGCGCTCAGGCAAGGAGG
CTTAGTAATGCAAAACTACAGATTAATCGACGCGACCCTGTATGTCACGTTCGAGCCATGCGTTATGTGC
GCGGGCGCGATGATTCATTCTAGAATTGGAAGGGTTGTTTTTGGGGTGAGAAATGCCAAAACTGGTGCGG
CTGGGAGTCTTATGGACGTTCTCCACTACCCTGGTATGAACCATCGAGTGGAAATCACGGAGGGGATTTT
GGCGGACGAATGTGCAGCATTGTTATGCTATTTCTTCCGTATGCCTAGGCAGGTCTTCAACGCTCAGAAG
AAGGCGCAAAGTTCAACCGATTCAGGGGGGTCTTCTGGCGGATCTTCTGGTTCAGAGACGCCCGGTACCT
CAGAATCAGCTACGCCTGAGAGTTCAGGTGGGTCTTCTGGCGGCAGCGACAAGAAGTACAGCATCGGCCT
GGCCATCGGTACCAACAGCGTGGGCTGGGCCGTGATCACCGACGAGTACAAGGTGCCCAGCAAGAAGTTC
AAGGTGCTGGGCAACACCGACCGCCACAGCATCAAGAAGAACCTGATCGGCGCCCTGCTGTTCGACAGCG
GCGAGACCGCCGAGGCCACCCGCCTGAAGCGCACCGCCCGCCGCCGCTACACCCGCCGCAAGAACCGCAT
CTGCTACCTGCAGGAGATCTTCAGCAACGAGATGGCCAAGGTGGACGACAGCTTCTTCCACCGCCTGGAG
GAGAGCTTCCTGGTGGAGGAGGACAAGAAGCACGAGCGCCACCCCATCTTCGGCAACATCGTGGACGAGG
TGGCCTACCACGAGAAGTACCCCACCATCTACCATCTGCGCAAGAAGCTGGTGGACAGCACCGACAAGGC
CGACCTGCGCCTGATCTACCTGGCCCTGGCCCACATGATCAAGTTCCGCGGCCACTTCCTGATCGAGGGC
GACCTGAACCCCGACAACAGCGACGTGGACAAGCTGTTCATCCAGCTGGTGCAGACCTACAACCAGCTGT
TCGAGGAGAACCCCATCAACGCCAGCGGCGTGGACGCCAAGGCCATCCTGAGCGCCCGCCTGAGCAAGAG
CCGCCGCCTGGAGAACCTGATCGCCCAGCTGCCCGGCGAGAAGAAGAACGGCCTGTTCGGCAACCTGATC
GCCCTGAGCCTGGGCCTGACCCCCAACTTCAAGAGCAACTTCGACCTGGCCGAGGACGCCAAGCTGCAGC
TGAGCAAGGACACCTACGACGACGACCTGGACAACCTGCTGGCCCAGATCGGCGACCAGTACGCCGACCT
GTTCCTGGCCGCCAAGAACCTGAGCGACGCCATCCTGCTGAGCGACATCCTGCGCGTGAACACCGAGATC
ACCAAGGCCCCCCTGAGCGCCAGCATGATCAAGCGCTACGACGAGCACCACCAGGACCTGACCCTGCTGA
AGGCCCTGGTGCGCCAGCAGCTGCCCGAGAAGTACAAGGAGATCTTCTTCGACCAGAGCAAGAACGGCTA
CGCCGGCTACATCGACGGCGGCGCCAGCCAGGAGGAGTTCTACAAGTTCATCAAGCCCATCCTGGAGAAG
ATGGACGGCACCGAGGAGCTGCTGGTGAAGCTGAACCGCGAGGACCTGCTGCGCAAGCAGCGCACCTTCG
ACAACGGCAGCATCCCCCACCAGATCCACCTGGGCGAGCTGCACGCCATCCTGCGCCGCCAGGAGGACTT
CTACCCCTTCCTGAAGGACAACCGCGAGAAGATCGAGAAGATCCTGACCTTCCGCATCCCCTACTACGTG
GGCCCCCTGGCCCGCGGCAACAGCCGCTTCGCCTGGATGACCCGCAAGAGCGAGGAGACCATCACCCCCT
GGAACTTCGAGGAGGTGGTGGACAAGGGCGCCAGCGCCCAGAGCTTCATCGAGCGCATGACCAACTTCGA
CAAGAACCTGCCCAACGAGAAGGTGCTGCCCAAGCACAGCCTGCTGTACGAGTACTTCACCGTGTACAAC
GAGCTGACCAAGGTGAAGTACGTGACCGAGGGCATGCGCAAGCCCGCCTTCCTGAGCGGCGAGCAGAAGA
AGGCCATCGTGGACCTGCTGTTCAAGACCAACCGCAAGGTGACCGTGAAGCAGCTGAAGGAGGACTACTT
CAAGAAGATCGAGTGCTTCGACAGCGTGGAGATCAGCGGCGTGGAGGACCGCTTCAACGCCAGCCTGGGC
ACCTACCACGACCTGCTGAAGATCATCAAGGACAAGGACTTCCTGGACAACGAGGAGAACGAGGACATCC
TGGAGGACATCGTGCTGACCCTGACCCTGTTCGAGGACCGCGAGATGATCGAGGAGCGCCTGAAGACCTA
CGCCCACCTGTTCGACGACAAGGTGATGAAGCAGCTGAAGCGCCGCCGCTACACCGGCTGGGGCCGCCTG
AGCCGCAAGCTTATCAACGGCATCCGCGACAAGCAGAGCGGCAAGACCATCCTGGACTTCCTGAAGAGCG
ACGGCTTCGCCAACCGCAACTTCATGCAGCTGATCCACGACGACAGCCTGACCTTCAAGGAGGACATCCA
GAAGGCCCAGGTGAGCGGCCAGGGCGACAGCCTGCACGAGCACATCGCCAACCTGGCCGGCAGCCCCGCC
ATCAAGAAGGGCATCCTGCAGACCGTGAAGGTGGTGGACGAGCTGGTGAAGGTGATGGGCCGCCACAAGC
CCGAGAACATCGTGATCGAGATGGCCCGCGAGAACCAGACCACCCAGAAGGGCCAGAAGAACAGCCGCGA
GCGCATGAAGCGCATCGAGGAGGGCATCAAGGAGCTGGGCAGCCAGATCCTGAAGGAGCACCCCGTGGAG
AACACCCAGCTGCAGAACGAGAAGCTGTACCTGTACTACCTGCAGAACGGCCGCGACATGTACGTGGACC
AGGAGCTGGACATCAACCGCCTGAGCGACTACGACGTGGACCACATCGTGCCCCAGAGCTTCCTGAAGGA
CGACAGCATCGACAACAAGGTGCTGACCCGCAGCGACAAGAACCGCGGCAAGAGCGACAACGTGCCCAGC
GAGGAGGTGGTGAAGAAGATGAAGAACTACTGGCGCCAGCTGCTGAACGCCAAGCTGATCACCCAGCGCA
AGTTCGACAACCTGACCAAGGCCGAGCGCGGCGGCCTGAGCGAGCTGGACAAGGCCGGCTTCATCAAGCG
CCAGCTGGTGGAGACCCGCCAGATCACCAAGCACGTGGCCCAGATCCTGGACAGCCGCATGAACACCAAG
TACGACGAGAACGACAAGCTGATCCGCGAGGTGAAGGTGATCACCCTGAAGAGCAAGCTGGTGAGCGACT
TCCGCAAGGACTTCCAGTTCTACAAGGTGCGCGAGATCAACAACTACCACCACGCCCACGACGCCTACCT
GAACGCCGTGGTGGGCACCGCCCTGATCAAGAAGTACCCCAAGCTGGAGAGCGAGTTCGTGTACGGCGAC
TACAAGGTGTACGACGTGCGCAAGATGATCGCCAAGAGCGAGCAGGAGATCGGCAAGGCCACCGCCAAGT
ACTTCTTCTACAGCAACATCATGAACTTCTTCAAGACCGAGATCACCCTGGCCAACGGCGAGATCCGCAA
GCGCCCCCTGATCGAGACCAACGGCGAGACCGGCGAGATCGTGTGGGACAAGGGCCGCGACTTCGCCACC
GTGCGCAAGGTGCTGAGCATGCCCCAGGTGAACATCGTGAAGAAGACCGAGGTGCAGACCGGCGGCTTCA
GCAAGGAGAGCATCCTGCCCAAGCGCAACAGCGACAAGCTGATCGCCCGCAAGAAGGACTGGGACCCCAA
GAAGTACGGCGGCTTCGACAGCCCCACCGTGGCCTACAGCGTGCTGGTGGTGGCCAAGGTGGAGAAGGGC
AAGAGCAAGAAGCTGAAGAGCGTGAAGGAGCTGCTGGGCATCACCATCATGGAGCGCAGCAGCTTCGAGA
AGAACCCCATCGACTTCCTGGAGGCCAAGGGCTACAAGGAGGTGAAGAAGGACCTGATCATCAAGCTGCC
CAAGTACAGCCTGTTCGAGCTGGAGAACGGCCGCAAGCGCATGCTGGCCAGCGCCGGCGAGCTGCAGAAG
GGCAACGAGCTGGCCCTGCCCAGCAAGTACGTGAACTTCCTGTACCTGGCCAGCCACTACGAGAAGCTGA
AGGGCAGCCCCGAGGACAACGAGCAGAAGCAGCTGTTCGTGGAGCAGCACAAGCACTACCTGGACGAGAT
CATCGAGCAGATCAGCGAGTTCAGCAAGCGCGTGATCCTGGCCGACGCCAACCTGGACAAGGTGCTGAGC
GCCTACAACAAGCACCGCGACAAGCCCATCCGCGAGCAGGCCGAGAACATCATCCACCTGTTCACCCTGA
CCAACCTGGGCGCCCCCGCCGCCTTCAAGTACTTCGACACCACCATCGACCGCAAGCGCTACACCAGCAC
CAAGGAGGTGCTGGACGCCACCCTGATCCACCAGAGCATCACCGGTCTGTACGAGACCCGCATCGACCTG
AGCCAGCTGGGCGGCGACTCTGGTGGTTCTCCAAAGAAAAAGAGAAAAGTATAAAAGGGTGGGATATGAA
GATGAAGATGAAATATTTGGTGTGTCAAATAAAAAGCTTGTGTGCTTAAGTTTGTGTTTTTTTCTTGGCT
TGTTGTGTTATGAATTTGTGGCTTTTTCTAATATTAAATGAATGTAAGATCTCATTATAATGAATAAACA
AATGTTTCTATAATCCATTGTGAATGTTTTGTTGGATCTCTTCTGCAGCATATAACTACTGTATGTGCTA
TGGTATGGACTATGGAATATGATTAAAGATAAGGCGCGCCGACCCAGCTTTCTTGTACAAAGTGGTGATA
TCACTAGTGTATGTAGGTATAGTAACATGAACAAGAACAGACTCAAGTACAAGATCGCATACGAAAATGG
AAATGGCAATGTCACTTCCACATAATCAAACACGAATCCTCATATCAACAAGGCCTGAGATTCTAACTAG
CTCATAACAACTTAGCCAATAGTTACTTGAGACTACCAAATGTATGTAGAACTAAAGACTAAGGGACAGA
GAGTTCGTCTAAACAGGTGAATCTAGTCGTTGTTATCTAATAAACAATTCAGCCCCAAATGCAGAACACA
CATAGAGCTCTCTATTGATTCAAATTACGATCTGATACTGATAACGTCTAGATTTTTAGGGTTAAAGCAA
TCAATCACCTGACGATTCAAGGTGGTTGGATCATGACGATTCCAGAAAACATCAAGCAAGCTCTCAAAGC
TACACTCTTTGGGATCATACTGAACTCTAACAACCTCGTTATGTCCCGTAGTGCCAGTACAGACATCCTC
GTAACTCGGATTGTGCACGATGCCATGGCTATACCCAACCTCGGTCTTGGTCACACCAGGAACTCTCTGG
TAAGCTAGCTCCACTCCCCAGAAACAACCGGCGCCAAATTGCGCGAATTGCTGACCTGAAGACGGAACAT
CATCGTCGGGTCCTTGGGCGATTGCGGCGGAAGATGGGTCAGCTTGGGCTTGAGGACGAGACCCGAATCC
GAGTCTGTTGAAAAGGTTGTTCATTGGGGATTTGTATACGGAGATTGGTCGTCGAGAGGTTTGAGGGAAA
GGACAAATGGGTTTGGCTCTGGAGAAAGAGAGTGCGGCTTTAGAGAGAGAATTGAGAGGTTTAGAGAGAG
ATGCGGCGGCGATGAGCGGAGGAGAGACGACGAGGACCTGCATTATCAAAGCAGTGACGTGGTGAAATTT
GGAACTTTTAAGAGGCAGATAGATTTATTATTTGTATCCATTTTCTTCATTGTTCTAGAATGTCGCGGAA
CAAATTTTAAAACTAAATCCTAAATTTTTCTAATTTTGTTGCCAATAGTGGATATGTGGGCCGTATAGAA
GGAATCTATTGAAGGCCCAAACCCATACTGACGAGCCCAAAGGTTCGTTTTGCGTTTTATGTTTCGGTTC
GATGCCAACGCCACATTCTGAGCTAGGCAAAAAACAAACGTGTCTTTGAATAGACTCCTCTCGTTAACAC
ATGCAGCGGCTGCATGGTGACGCCATTAACACGTGGCCTACAATTGCATGATGTCTCCATTGACACGTGA
CTTCTCGTCTCCTTTCTTAATATATCTAACAAACACTCCTACCTCTTCCAAAATATATACACATCTTTTT
GATCAATCTCTCATTCAAAATCTCATTCTCTCTAGTAAACAAGAACAAAAAAATGGCGGATACAGCTAGA
GGAACCCATCACGATATCATCGGCAGAGACCAGTACCCGATGATGGGCCGAGACCGAGACCAGTACCAGA
TGTCCGGACGAGGATCTGACTACTCCAAGTCTAGGCAGATTGCTAAAGCTGCAACTGCTGTCACAGCTGG
TGGTTCCCTCCTTGTTCTCTCCAGCCTTACCCTTGTTGGAACTGTCATAGCTTTGACTGTTGCAACACCT
CTGCTCGTTATCTTCAGCCCAATCCTTGTCCCGGCTCTCATCACAGTTGCACTCCTCATCACCGGTTTTC
TTTCCTCTGGAGGGTTTGGCATTGCCGCTATAACCGTTTTCTCTTGGATTTACAAGTAAGCACACATTTA
TCATCTTACTTCATAATTTTGTGCAATATGTGCATGCATGTGTTGAGCCAGTAGCTTTGGATCAATTTTT
TTGGTCGAATAACAAATGTAACAATAAGAAATTGCAAATTCTAGGGAACATTTGGTTAACTAAATACGAA
ATTTGACCTAGCTAGCTTGAATGTGTCTGTGTATATCATCTATATAGGTAAAATGCTTGGTATGATACCT
ATTGATTGTGAATAGGTACGCAACGGGAGAGCACCCACAGGGATCAGACAAGTTGGACAGTGCAAGGATG
AAGTTGGGAAGCAAAGCTCAGGATCTGAAAGACAGAGCTCAGTACTACGGACAGCAACATACTGGTGGGG
AACATGACCGTGACCGTACTCGTGGTGGCCAGCACACTACTATGAGCGAGCTGATTAAGGAGAACATGCA
CATGAAGCTGTACATGGAGGGCACCGTGAACAACCACCACTTCAAGTGCACATCCGAGGGCGAAGGCAAG
CCCTACGAGGGCACCCAGACCATGAGAATCAAGGTGGTCGAGGGCGGCCCTCTCCCCTTCGCCTTCGACA
TCCTGGCTACCAGCTTCATGTACGGCAGCAGAACCTTCATCAACCACACCCAGGGCATCCCCGACTTCTT
TAAGCAGTCCTTCCCTGAGGGCTTCACATGGGAGAGAGTCACCACATACGAAGACGGGGGCGTGCTGACC
GCTACCCAGGACACCAGCCTCCAGGACGGCTGCCTCATCTACAACGTCAAGATCAGAGGGGTGAACTTCC
CATCCAACGGCCCTGTGATGCAGAAGAAAACACTCGGCTGGGAGGCCAACACCGAGATGCTGTACCCCGC
TGACGGCGGCCTGGAAGGCAGAAGCGACATGGCCCTGAAGCTCGTGGGCGGGGGCCACCTGATCTGCAAC
TTCAAGACCACATACAGATCCAAGAAACCCGCTAAGAACCTCAAGATGCCCGGCGTCTACTATGTGGACC
ACAGACTGGAAAGAATCAAGGAGGCCGACAAAGAGACCTACGTCGAGCAGCACGAGGTGGCTGTGGCCAG
ATACTGCGACCTCCCTAGCAAACTGGGGCACAAGTGAATCGTTCAAACATTTGGCAATAAAGTTTCTTAA
GATTGAATCCTGTTGCCGGTCTTGCGATGATTATCATATAATTTCTGTTGAATTACGTTAAGCATGTAAT
AATTAACATGTAATGCATGACGTTATTTATGAGATGGGTTTTTATGATTAGAGTCCCGCAATTATACATT
TAATACGCGATAGAAAACAAAATATAGCGCGCAAACTAGGATAAATTATCGCGCGCGGTGTCATCTATGT
TACTAGATCACTAGTGCGGCCGCCTGCAGGTCGACCATATGGGAGAGCTCAAGCTTAGCTTGAGCTTGGA
TCAGATTGTCGTTTCCCGCCTTCAGTTTAAACTATCAGTGTTTGACAGGATATATTGGCGGGTAAACCTA
AGAGAAAAGAGCGTTTATTAGAATAATCGGATATTTAAAAGGGCGTGAAAAGGTTTATCCGTTCGTCCAT
TTGTATGTGCATGCCAACCACAGGGTTCCCCTCGGGATCAAAGTACTTTAAAGTACTTTAAAGTACTTTA
AAGTACTTTGATCCAACCCCTCCGCTGCTATAGTGCAGTCGGCTTCTGACGTTCAGTGCAGCCGTCTTCT
GAAAACGACATGTCGCACAAGTCCTAAGTTACGCGACAGGCTGCCGCCCTGCCCTTTTCCTGGCGTTTTC
TTGTCGCGTGTTTTAGTCGCATAAAGTAGAATACTTGCGACTAGAACCGGAGACATTACGCCATGAACAA
GAGCGCCGCCGCTGGCCTGCTGGGCTATGCCCGCGTCAGCACCGACGACCAGGACTTGACCAACCAACGG
GCCGAACTGCACGCGGCCGGCTGCACCAAGCTGTTTTCCGAGAAGATCACCGGCACCAGGCGCGACCGCC
CGGAGCTGGCCAGGATGCTTGACCACCTACGCCCTGGCGACGTTGTGACAGTGACCAGGCTAGACCGCCT
GGCCCGCAGCACCCGCGACCTACTGGACATTGCCGAGCGCATCCAGGAGGCCGGCGCGGGCCTGCGTAGC
CTGGCAGAGCCGTGGGCCGACACCACCACGCCGGCCGGCCGCATGGTGTTGACCGTGTTCGCCGGCATTG
CCGAGTTCGAGCGTTCCCTAATCATCGACCGCACCCGGAGCGGGCGCGAGGCCGCCAAGGCCCGAGGCGT
GAAGTTTGGCCCCCGCCCTACCCTCACCCCGGCACAGATCGCGCACGCCCGCGAGCTGATCGACCAGGAA
GGCCGCACCGTGAAAGAGGCGGCTGCACTGCTTGGCGTGCATCGCTCGACCCTGTACCGCGCACTTGAGC
GCAGCGAGGAAGTGACGCCCACCGAGGCCAGGCGGCGCGGTGCCTTCCGTGAGGACGCATTGACCGAGGC
CGACGCCCTGGCGGCCGCCGAGAATGAACGCCAAGAGGAACAAGCATGAAACCGCACCAGGACGGCCAGG
ACGAACCGTTTTTCATTACCGAAGAGATCGAGGCGGAGATGATCGCGGCCGGGTACGTGTTCGAGCCGCC
CGCGCACGTCTCAACCGTGCGGCTGCATGAAATCCTGGCCGGTTTGTCTGATGCCAAGCTGGCGGCCTGG
CCGGCCAGCTTGGCCGCTGAAGAAACCGAGCGCCGCCGTCTAAAAAGGTGATGTGTATTTGAGTAAAACA
GCTTGCGTCATGCGGTCGCTGCGTATATGATGCGATGAGTAAATAAACAAATACGCAAGGGGAACGCATG
AAGGTTATCGCTGTACTTAACCAGAAAGGCGGGTCAGGCAAGACGACCATCGCAACCCATCTAGCCCGCG
CCCTGCAACTCGCCGGGGCCGATGTTCTGTTAGTCGATTCCGATCCCCAGGGCAGTGCCCGCGATTGGGC
GGCCGTGCGGGAAGATCAACCGCTAACCGTTGTCGGCATCGACCGCCCGACGATTGACCGCGACGTGAAG
GCCATCGGCCGGCGCGACTTCGTAGTGATCGACGGAGCGCCCCAGGCGGCGGACTTGGCTGTGTCCGCGA
TCAAGGCAGCCGACTTCGTGCTGATTCCGGTGCAGCCAAGCCCTTACGACATATGGGCCACCGCCGACCT
GGTGGAGCTGGTTAAGCAGCGCATTGAGGTCACGGATGGAAGGCTACAAGCGGCCTTTGTCGTGTCGCGG
GCGATCAAAGGCACGCGCATCGGCGGTGAGGTTGCCGAGGCGCTGGCCGGGTACGAGCTGCCCATTCTTG
AGTCCCGTATCACGCAGCGCGTGAGCTACCCAGGCACTGCCGCCGCCGGCACAACCGTTCTTGAATCAGA
ACCCGAGGGCGACGCTGCCCGCGAGGTCCAGGCGCTGGCCGCTGAAATTAAATCAAAACTCATTTGAGTT
AATGAGGTAAAGAGAAAATGAGCAAAAGCACAAACACGCTAAGTGCCGGCCGTCCGAGCGCACGCAGCAG
CAAGGCTGCAACGTTGGCCAGCCTGGCAGACACGCCAGCCATGAAGCGGGTCAACTTTCAGTTGCCGGCG
GAGGATCACACCAAGCTGAAGATGTACGCGGTACGCCAAGGCAAGACCATTACCGAGCTGCTATCTGAAT
ACATCGCGCAGCTACCAGAGTAAATGAGCAAATGAATAAATGAGTAGATGAATTTTAGCGGCTAAAGGAG
GCGGCATGGAAAATCAAGAACAACCAGGCACCGACGCCGTGGAATGCCCCATGTGTGGAGGAACGGGCGG
TTGGCCAGGCGTAAGCGGCTGGGTTGTCTGCCGGCCCTGCAATGGCACTGGAACCCCCAAGCCCGAGGAA
TCGGCGTGAGCGGTCGCAAACCATCCGGCCCGGTACAAATCGGCGCGGCGCTGGGTGATGACCTGGTGGA
GAAGTTGAAGGCCGCGCAGGCCGCCCAGCGGCAACGCATCGAGGCAGAAGCACGCCCCGGTGAATCGTGG
CAAGCGGCCGCTGATCGAATCCGCAAAGAATCCCGGCAACCGCCGGCAGCCGGTGCGCCGTCGATTAGGA
AGCCGCCCAAGGGCGACGAGCAACCAGATTTTTTCGTTCCGATGCTCTATGACGTGGGCACCCGCGATAG
TCGCAGCATCATGGACGTGGCCGTTTTCCGTCTGTCGAAGCGTGACCGACGAGCTGGCGAGGTGATCCGC
TACGAGCTTCCAGACGGGCACGTAGAGGTTTCCGCAGGGCCGGCCGGCATGGCCAGTGTGTGGGATTACG
ACCTGGTACTGATGGCGGTTTCCCATCTAACCGAATCCATGAACCGATACCGGGAAGGGAAGGGAGACAA
GCCCGGCCGCGTGTTCCGTCCACACGTTGCGGACGTACTCAAGTTCTGCCGGCGAGCCGATGGCGGAAAG
CAGAAAGACGACCTGGTAGAAACCTGCATTCGGTTAAACACCACGCACGTTGCCATGCAGCGTACGAAGA
AGGCCAAGAACGGCCGCCTGGTGACGGTATCCGAGGGTGAAGCCTTGATTAGCCGCTACAAGATCGTAAA
GAGCGAAACCGGGCGGCCGGAGTACATCGAGATCGAGCTAGCTGATTGGATGTACCGCGAGATCACAGAA
GGCAAGAACCCGGACGTGCTGACGGTTCACCCCGATTACTTTTTGATCGATCCCGGCATCGGCCGTTTTC
TCTACCGCCTGGCACGCCGCGCCGCAGGCAAGGCAGAAGCCAGATGGTTGTTCAAGACGATCTACGAACG
CAGTGGCAGCGCCGGAGAGTTCAAGAAGTTCTGTTTCACCGTGCGCAAGCTGATCGGGTCAAATGACCTG
CCGGAGTACGATTTGAAGGAGGAGGCGGGGCAGGCTGGCCCGATCCTAGTCATGCGCTACCGCAACCTGA
TCGAGGGCGAAGCATCCGCCGGTTCCTAATGTACGGAGCAGATGCTAGGGCAAATTGCCCTAGCAGGGGA
AAAAGGTCGAAAAGGTCTCTTTCCTGTGGATAGCACGTACATTGGGAACCCAAAGCCGTACATTGGGAAC
CGGAACCCGTACATTGGGAACCCAAAGCCGTACATTGGGAACCGGTCACACATGTAAGTGACTGATATAA
AAGAGAAAAAAGGCGATTTTTCCGCCTAAAACTCTTTAAAACTTATTAAAACTCTTAAAACCCGCCTGGC
CTGTGCATAACTGTCTGGCCAGCGCACAGCCGAAGAGCTGCAAAAAGCGCCTACCCTTCGGTCGCTGCGC
TCCCTACGCCCCGCCGCTTCGCGTCGGCCTATCGCGGCCGCTGGCCGCTCAAAAATGGCTGGCCTACGGC
CAGGCAATCTACCAGGGCGCGGACAAGCCGCGCCGTCGCCACTCGACCGCCGGCGCCCACATCAAGGCAC
CCTGCCTCGCGCGTTTCGGTGATGACGGTGAAAACCTCTGACACATGCAGCTCCCGGAGACGGTCACAGC
TTGTCTGTAAGCGGATGCCGGGAGCAGACAAGCCCGTCAGGGCGCGTCAGCGGGTGTTGGCGGGTGTCGG
GGCGCAGCCATGACCCAGTCACGTAGCGATAGCGGAGTGTATACTGGCTTAACTATGCGGCATCAGAGCA
GATTGTACTGAGAGTGCACCATATGCGGTGTGAAATACCGCACAGATGCGTAAGGAGAAAATACCGCATC
AGGCGCTCTTCCGCTTCCTCGCTCACTGACTCGCTGCGCTCGGTCGTTCGGCTGCGGCGAGCGGTATCAG
CTCACTCAAAGGCGGTAATACGGTTATCCACAGAATCAGGGGATAACGCAGGAAAGAACATGTGAGCAAA
AGGCCAGCAAAAGGCCAGGAACCGTAAAAAGGCCGCGTTGCTGGCGTTTTTCCATAGGCTCCGCCCCCCT
GACGAGCATCACAAAAATCGACGCTCAAGTCAGAGGTGGCGAAACCCGACAGGACTATAAAGATACCAGG
CGTTTCCCCCTGGAAGCTCCCTCGTGCGCTCTCCTGTTCCGACCCTGCCGCTTACCGGATACCTGTCCGC
CTTTCTCCCTTCGGGAAGCGTGGCGCTTTCTCATAGCTCACGCTGTAGGTATCTCAGTTCGGTGTAGGTC
GTTCGCTCCAAGCTGGGCTGTGTGCACGAACCCCCCGTTCAGCCCGACCGCTGCGCCTTATCCGGTAACT
ATCGTCTTGAGTCCAACCCGGTAAGACACGACTTATCGCCACTGGCAGCAGCCACTGGTAACAGGATTAG
CAGAGCGAGGTATGTAGGCGGTGCTACAGAGTTCTTGAAGTGGTGGCCTAACTACGGCTACACTAGAAGG
ACAGTATTTGGTATCTGCGCTCTGCTGAAGCCAGTTACCTTCGGAAAAAGAGTTGGTAGCTCTTGATCCG
GCAAACAAACCACCGCTGGTAGCGGTGGTTTTTTTGTTTGCAAGCAGCAGATTACGCGCAGAAAAAAAGG
ATCTCAAGAAGATCCTTTGATCTTTTCTACGGGGTCTGACGCTCAGTGGAACGAAAACTCACGTTAAGGG
ATTTTGGTCATGCATGATATATCTCCCAATTTGTGTAGGGCTTATTATGCACGCTTAAAAATAATAAAAG
CAGACTTGACCTGATAGTTTGGCTGTGAGCAATTATGTGCTTAGTGCATCTAACGCTTGAGTTAAGCCGC
GCCGCGAAGCGGCGTCGGCTTGAACGAATTTCTAGCTAGACATTATTTGCCGACTACCTTGGTGATCTCG
CCTTTCACGTAGTGGACAAATTCTTCCAACTGATCTGCGCGCGAGGCCAAGCGATCTTCTTCTTGTCCAA
GATAAGCCTGTCTAGCTTCAAGTATGACGGGCTGATACTGGGCCGGCAGGCGCTCCATTGCCCAGTCGGC
AGCGACATCCTTCGGCGCGATTTTGCCGGTTACTGCGCTGTACCAAATGCGGGACAACGTAAGCACTACA
TTTCGCTCATCGCCAGCCCAGTCGGGCGGCGAGTTCCATAGCGTTAAGGTTTCATTTAGCGCCTCAAATA
GATCCTGTTCAGGAACCGGATCAAAGAGTTCCTCCGCCGCTGGACCTACCAAGGCAACGCTATGTTCTCT
TGCTTTTGTCAGCAAGATAGCCAGATCAATGTCGATCGTGGCTGGCTCGAAGATACCTGCAAGAATGTCA
TTGCGCTGCCATTCTCCAAATTGCAGTTCGCGCTTAGCTGGATAACGCCACGGAATGATGTCGTCGTGCA
CAACAATGGTGACTTCTACAGCGCGGAGAATCTCGCTCTCTCCAGGGGAAGCCGAAGTTTCCAAAAGGTC
GTTGATCAAAGCTCGCCGCGTTGTTTCATCAAGCCTTACGGTCACCGTAACCAGCAAATCAATATCACTG
TGTGGCTTCAGGCCGCCATCCACTGCGGAGCCGTACAAATGTACGGCCAGCAACGTCGGTTCGAGATGGC
GCTCGATGACGCCAACTACCTCTGATAGTTGAGTCGATACTTCGGCGATCACCGCTTCCCCCATGATGTT
TAACTTTGTTTTAGGGCGACTGCCCTGCTGCGTAACATCGTTGCTGCTCCATAACATCAAACATCGACCC
ACGGCGTAACGCGCTTGCTGCTTGGATGCCCGAGGCATAGACTGTACCCCAAAAAAACAGTCATAACAAG
CCATGAAAACCGCCACTGCGCCGTTACCACCGCTGCGTTCGGTCAAGGTTCTGGACCAGTTGCGTGAGCG
CATACGCTACTTGCATTACAGCTTACGAACCGAACAGGCTTATGTCCACTGGGTTCGTGCCCGAATTGAT
CACAGGCAGCAACGCTCTGTCATCGTTACAATCAACATGCTACCCTCCGCGAGATCATCCGTGTTTCAAA
CCCGGCAGCTTAGTTGCCGTTCTTCCGAATAGCATCGGTAACATGAGCAAAGTCTGCCGCCTTACAACGG
CTCTCCCGCTGACGCCGTCCCGGACTGATGGGCTGCCTGTATCGAGTGGTGATTTTGTGCCGAGCTGCCG
GTCGGGGAGCTGTTGGCTGGCTGGTGGCAGGATATATTGTGGTGTAAACAAATTGACGCTTAGACAACTT
AATAACACATTGCGGACGTTTTTAATGTACTGAATTAACGCCGAATTGAATTATCAGCTTGCATGCCGGT
CGATCTAGTAACATAGATGACACCGCGCGCGATAATTTATCCTAGTTTGCGCGCTATATTTTGTTTTCTA
TCGCGTATTAAATGTATAATTGCGGGACTCTAATCATAAAAACCCATCTCATAAATAACGTCATGCATTA
CATGTTAATTATTACATGCTTAACGTAATTCAACAGAAATTATATGATAATCATCGCAAGACCGGCAACA
GGATTCAATCTTAAGAAACTTTATTGCCAAATGTTTGAACGATCTGCTTGACTCTAGGGAATTAATTCCT
GAATCACTGCGACCGGCCCTCCCGCGACCCAGCCGAGCGAGCTTAGCGAACTGTGGACGAGAACTGTGCC
ACCAAGCGTAAGGCCGTTCTCTCGCATTTGCCTTGCTAGGCTCGCGCGAGTTGCTGGCTGAGGCGTTCTC
GAAATCAGCTCTTGTTCGGTCGGCATCTACTCTATTCCTTTGCCCTCGGACGAGTGCTGGGGCGTCGGTT
TCCACTATCGGCGAGTACTTCTACACAGCCATCGGTCCAGACGGCCGCGCTTCTGCGGGCGATTTGTGTA
CGCCCGACAGTCCCGGCTCCGGATCGGACGATTGCGTCGCATCGACCCTGCGCCCAAGCTGCATCATCGA
AATTGCCGTCAACCAAGCTCTGATAGAGTTGGTCAAGACCAATGCGGAGCATATACGCCCGGAGCCTTGG
CGATCCTGCAAGCTCCGGATGCCTCCGCTCGAAGTAGCGCGTCTGCTGCTCCATACAAGCCAACCACGGC
CTCCAGAAGAAGATGTTGGCGACCTCGTATTGGGAATCCCCGAACATCGCCTCGCTCCAGTCAATGACCG
CTGTTATGCGGCCATTGTCCGTCAGGACATTGTTGGAGCCGAAATCCGCGTGCACGAGGTGCCGGACTTC
GGGGCAGTCCTCGGCCCAAAGCATCAGCTCATCGAGAGCCTGCGCGACGGACGCACTGACGGTGTCGTCC
ATCACAGTTTGCCAGTGATACACATGGGGATCAGCAATCGCGCATATGAAATCACGCCATGTAGTGTATT
GACCGATTCCTTGCGGTCCGAATGGGCCGAACCCGCTCGTCTGGCTAAGATCGGCCGCAGCGATAGCATC
CATAGCCTCCGCGACCGGCTGAAGAACAGCGGGCAGTTCGGTTTCAGGCAGGTCTTGCAACGTGACACCC
TGTGCACGGCGGGAGATGCAATAGGTCAGGCTCTCGCTGAACTCCCCAATGTCAAGCACTTCCGGAATCG
GGAGCGCGGCCGATGCAAAGTGCCGATAAACATAACGATCTTTGTAGAAACCATCGGCGCAGCTATTTAC
CCGCAGGACATATCCACGCCCTCCTACATCGAAGCTGAAAGCACGAGATTCTTCGCCCTCCGAGAGCTGC
ATCAGGTCGGAGACGCTGTCGAACTTTTCGATCAGAAACTTCTCGACAGACGTCGCGGTGAGTTCAGGCT
TTTTCATAGGGGGGATTCGAGTTGAGAGTGAATATGAGACTCTAATTGGATACCGAGGGGAATTTATGGA
ACGTCAGTGGAGCATTTTTGACAAGAAATATTTGCTAGCTGATAGTGACCTTAGGCGACTTTTGAACGCG
CAATAATGGTTTCTGACGTATGTGCTTAGCTCATTAAACTCCAGAAACCCGCGGCTCAGTGGCTCCTTCA
ACGTTGCGGTTCTGTCAGTTCCAAACGTAAAACGGCTTGTCCCGCGTCATCGGCGGGGGTCATAACGTGA
CTCCCTTAATTCTCCGCTCATGATCGATAATTCGCGGTACCCGGGGATCCTCTAGAGGGCCCGACGTCGC
ATGCTCCCGGCCGCCATGGCCGCGGGATATCACAAGTTTGTACAAAAAAGCAGGCTCCGCGGCCGCTCGT
TGAACAACGGAAACTCGACTTGCCTTCCGCACAATACATCATTTCTTCTTAGCTTTTTTTCTTCTTCTTC
GTTCATACAGTTTTTTTTTGTTTATCAGCTTACATTTTCTTGAACCGTAGCTTTCGTTTTCTTCTTTTTA
ACTTTCCATTCGGAGTTTTTGTATCTTGTTTCATAGTTTGTCCCAGGATTAGAATGATTAGGCATCGAAC
CTTCAAGAATTTGATT
Features (pLannotate 1.2.2; 31 found; start..end, strand, type, name):
    243..318     +  misc_RNA       gRNA scaffold: guide RNA scaffold for the Streptococcus pyogenes CRISPR/Cas9 system
    367..738     +  CDS            HST (fragment): HSTC_ARATH - Also known as HPT2, VTE2-2. Experimental evidence at protein level: Swiss-Prot protein existence level 1. Involved in the synthesis of plastoquinone-9. Can use both homogentisic acid and 2,5-dihydroxyphenylacetic acid gamma-lactone as prenyl acceptors, and solanesyl diphosphate > farnesyl diphosphate > geranylgeranyl diphosphate >> phytyl diphosphate as prenyl donors. Do not catalyze the decardoxylation of homogentisate uncoupled from prenylation. From Arabidopsis thaliana (Mouse-ear cress).
    890..973     +  CDS            HST (fragment): HSTC_ARATH - Also known as HPT2, VTE2-2. Experimental evidence at protein level: Swiss-Prot protein existence level 1. Involved in the synthesis of plastoquinone-9. Can use both homogentisic acid and 2,5-dihydroxyphenylacetic acid gamma-lactone as prenyl acceptors, and solanesyl diphosphate > farnesyl diphosphate > geranylgeranyl diphosphate >> phytyl diphosphate as prenyl donors. Do not catalyze the decardoxylation of homogentisate uncoupled from prenylation. From Arabidopsis thaliana (Mouse-ear cress).
   1239..1313    +  CDS            HST (fragment): HSTC_ARATH - Also known as HPT2, VTE2-2. Experimental evidence at protein level: Swiss-Prot protein existence level 1. Involved in the synthesis of plastoquinone-9. Can use both homogentisic acid and 2,5-dihydroxyphenylacetic acid gamma-lactone as prenyl acceptors, and solanesyl diphosphate > farnesyl diphosphate > geranylgeranyl diphosphate >> phytyl diphosphate as prenyl donors. Do not catalyze the decardoxylation of homogentisate uncoupled from prenylation. From Arabidopsis thaliana (Mouse-ear cress).
   2007..2486    +  CDS            tadA: TADA_ECOLI - Also known as yfhC. Experimental evidence at protein level: Swiss-Prot protein existence level 1. Catalyzes the deamination of adenosine to inosine at the wobble position 34 of tRNA(Arg2). Essential for cell viability. From Escherichia coli (strain K12).
   2607..3098    +  CDS            tadA: TADA_ECOLI - Also known as yfhC. Experimental evidence at protein level: Swiss-Prot protein existence level 1. Catalyzes the deamination of adenosine to inosine at the wobble position 34 of tRNA(Arg2). Essential for cell viability. From Escherichia coli (strain K12).
   3198..7298    +  CDS            cas9: CAS9_STRP1 - Also known as csn1 From Streptococcus pyogenes serotype M1.
   7345..7593    +  terminator     HSP terminator: efficient transcription terminator from the Arabidopsis thaliana heat shock protein 18.2 gene (Nagaya et al., 2010)
   7602..7626    -  protein_bind   attB2: mutant version of attB; recombination site for the Gateway® BP reaction BP Clonase™
   7989..8513    -  CDS            MSR4 (fragment): MSRA4_ARATH - Also known as PMSR, PMSR4. Experimental evidence at protein level: Swiss-Prot protein existence level 1. Catalyzes the reduction of methionine sulfoxide (MetSO) to methionine in proteins. Plays a protective role against oxidative stress by restoring activity to proteins that have been inactivated by methionine oxidation. Prevents the methionine sulfoxidation of the heat shock protein HSP21 and its subsequent inactivation. MSRA family specifically reduces the MetSO S-enantiomer. From Arabidopsis thaliana (Mouse-ear cress).
   9055..9771    +  CDS            OLEO2_BRANA: Experimental evidence at protein level: Swiss-Prot protein existence level 1. May have a structural role to stabilize the lipid body during desiccation of the seed by preventing coalescence of the oil. Probably interacts with both lipid and phospholipid moieties of lipid bodies. May also provide recognition signals for specific lipase anchorage in lipolysis during seedling growth. From Brassica napus (Rape).
   9772..10464   +  CDS            TagRFP: TagRFP is a basic (constitutively fluorescent) red fluorescent protein published in 2007, derived from Entacmaea quadricolor. It has very low acid sensitivity.
  10468..10719   +  terminator     NOS terminator: nopaline synthase terminator and poly(A) signal
  10823..10847   +  misc_feature   RB T-DNA repeat: right border repeat from nopaline C58 T-DNA
  11217..11618   +  CDS            Y4CG_SINFN (fragment): Protein inferred from homology: Swiss-Prot protein existence level 3. From Sinorhizobium fredii (strain NBRC 101917 / NGR234).
  12178..12807   +  CDS            pVS1 StaA: stability protein from the Pseudomonas plasmid pVS1 (Heeb et al., 2000)
  13236..14309   +  CDS            pVS1 RepA: replication protein from the Pseudomonas plasmid pVS1 (Heeb et al., 2000)
  14375..14569   +  rep_origin     pVS1 oriV: origin of replication for the Pseudomonas plasmid pVS1 (Heeb et al., 2000)
  14772..14811   +  CDS            rop (fragment): Rop protein, which maintains plasmids at low copy number; rop
  14913..15053   +  misc_feature   bom: basis of mobility region from pBR322
  15239..15827   -  rep_origin     ori: high-copy-number ColE1/pMB1/pBR322/pUC origin of replication
  16073..16860   -  CDS            SmR (fragment): aminoglycoside adenylyltransferase (Murphy, 1985); aadA; confers resistance to spectinomycin and streptomycin
  16871..16927   -  CDS            GmR (fragment): gentamycin acetyltransferase; aacC1; confers resistance to gentamycin
  17103..17126   -  promoter       Pc promoter (fragment): intI1 (promoter lies within the coding sequence); class 1 integron promoter
  17385..17409   +  misc_feature   LB T-DNA repeat: left border repeat from nopaline C58 T-DNA
  17502..17754   -  terminator     NOS terminator: nopaline synthase terminator and poly(A) signal
  17770..17934   -  CDS            yokD (fragment): YOKD_BACSU - Experimental evidence at protein level: Swiss-Prot protein existence level 1. May contribute to antibiotic resistance. From Bacillus subtilis (strain 168).
  17955..18977   -  CDS            hph: KHYB_ECOLX - Experimental evidence at protein level: Swiss-Prot protein existence level 1. The aminoglycoside phosphotransferases achieve inactivation of their antibiotic substrates by phosphorylation. Only phosphorylates hygromycin and closely related compounds such as demethyl analogs and destomycin. From Escherichia coli.
  19013..19192   -  promoter       NOS promoter: nopaline synthase promoter
  19285..19307   +  misc_feature   MCS (fragment): pUC18/19 multiple cloning site
  19352..19376   +  protein_bind   attB1: mutant version of attB; recombination site for the Gateway® BP reaction BP Clonase™
