[The description below was written by a language model from this plasmid's Addgene catalogue record and pLannotate feature annotations shown in this document.]
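Description:
pJY-RpABE is a roughly 19.6 kb T-DNA binary vector built on the pKI1.1R backbone for Agrobacterium-mediated adenine base editing in Arabidopsis. It carries a ColE1/pBR322-type origin with a bom site for propagation in E. coli and the pVS1 replication and stability functions (RepA, StaA, oriV) for maintenance in Agrobacterium. Bacterial selection is by spectinomycin through an aadA gene, and the plasmid is recorded as low copy.

Between the left and right T-DNA borders, the main payload is ABE7.10 driven by the Arabidopsis RPS5A promoter. The fragments annotated as HST just upstream of the editor probably reflect genomic sequence included in that promoter fragment rather than an intended coding region. The editor appears in the feature table as two tandem E. coli TadA deaminase domains fused to a Streptococcus pyogenes Cas9 coding sequence, followed by the Arabidopsis HSP18.2 terminator. In ABE7.10 the Cas9 part is normally a nickase, although the annotation does not show this. A U6-driven sgRNA cassette with the S. pyogenes guide scaffold sits upstream, and target-specific guide sequences are inserted using AarI. The U6 promoter itself is not annotated in the table. attB1 and attB2 sites flank the sgRNA and editor region, left over from Gateway assembly.

The T-DNA also carries a hygromycin phosphotransferase gene under the NOS promoter and terminator for selecting transformed plants. An oleosin–TagRFP fusion with a NOS terminator is also present; such a marker typically makes transgenic seeds fluoresce red, allowing them to be identified or transgene-free progeny to be screened out. The construct is used to introduce targeted A·T to G·C conversions in plant genomes without double-strand breaks.
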