Addgene plasmid #112872: pJY-RpABE
Purpose: binary vector for ABE expression in Arabidopsis
Depositing lab: Jin-Soo Kim & Jae-Young Yun. Depositing organization: Institute for Basic Science. Publication: Precision genome engineering through adenine base editing in plants. Kang BC, Yun JY, Kim ST, Shin Y, Ryu J, Choi M, Woo JW, Kim JS. Nat Plants. 2018 Jun 4. pii: 10.1038/s41477-018-0178-x. doi: 10.1038/s41477-018-0178-x. PubMed 29867128.
Backbone
  Vector backbone: pKI1.1R
  Vector type: Plant Expression, CRISPR
  Selectable markers: Hygromycin
Growth in bacteria
  Bacterial resistance: Spectinomycin, 50 μg/mL
  Growth temperature: 37°C
  Growth strain: DH5alpha
  Copy number: Low Copy
Gene/Insert 1
  Gene/Insert name: RPS5A promoter
  Species: A. thaliana (mustard weed)
  Insert size (bp): 1664
Gene/Insert 2
  Gene/Insert name: ABE7.10
  Species: engineered
  Insert size (bp): 5328
Gene/Insert 3
  Gene/Insert name: U6-sgRNA cassette
  Insert size (bp): 548
Terms and licenses: Academic/Nonprofit Terms; Industry Terms: Not Available to Industry
Depositor comments: A binary vector for plant adenine base editing through sgRNA cloning using AarI
How to cite: pJY-RpABE was a gift from Jin-Soo Kim & Jae-Young Yun (Addgene plasmid # 112872 ; http://n2t.net/addgene:112872 ; RRID:Addgene_112872)
